Addgene plasmid #241117: pDMJ2-SARS-CoV-2-Spike (JN.1)
Purpose: Expresses SARS-CoV-2 spike (JN.1) protein for creating pseudotyped virus
Depositing lab: Jeremy Luban. Depositing organization: University of Massachusetts, Worcester. Publication: Computationally designed proteins mimic antibody immune evasion in viral evolution. Youssef N, Gurev S, Ghantous F, Brock KP, Jaimes JA, Thadani NN, Dauphin A, Sherman AC, Yurkovetskiy L, Soto D, Estanboulieh R, Kotzen B, Notin P, Kollasch AW, Cohen AA, Dross SE, Erasmus J, Fuller DH, Bjorkman PJ, Lemieux JE, Luban J, Seaman MS, Marks DS. Immunity. 2025 May 6:S1074-7613(25)00178-5. doi: 10.1016/j.immuni.2025.04.015. PubMed 40345199.
Backbone
  Vector backbone: pDMJ2
  Vector type: Mammalian Expression
Growth in bacteria
  Bacterial resistance: Ampicillin, 100 μg/mL
  Growth temperature: 37°C
  Growth strain: DH5alpha
  Copy number: High Copy
Gene/Insert
  Gene/Insert name: Spike (JN.1)
  Species: SARS-CoV-2
  Mutation: ins16MPLF,T19I,R21T,L24del,P25del,P26del,A27S,S50L,H69del,V70del,V127F,G142D,Y144del,F157S,R158G,N211del,L212I,V213G,L216F,H245N,A264D,I332V,G339H,K356T,S371F,S373P,S375F,T376A,R403K,D405N,R408S,K417N,N440K,V445H,G446S,N450D,L452W,L455S,N460K,S477N,T478K,N481K,V483del,E484K,F486P,Q498R,N501Y,Y505H,E554K,A570V,D614G,P621S,H655Y,I670V,N679K,P681R,N764K,D796Y,S939F,Q954H,N969K,P1143L
  Entrez Gene: S (a.k.a. GU280_gp02, spike glycoprotein)
  Cloning method: Gene Synthesis
Terms and licenses: Academic/Nonprofit Terms; Industry Terms: Not Available to Industry
How to cite: pDMJ2-SARS-CoV-2-Spike (JN.1) was a gift from Jeremy Luban (Addgene plasmid # 241117 ; http://n2t.net/addgene:241117 ; RRID:Addgene_241117)
