[The description below was written by a language model from this plasmid's Addgene catalogue record and pLannotate feature annotations shown in this document.]
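Description:
pDMJ2-SARS-CoV-2-Spike (JN.1) is a mammalian expression plasmid of about 7.4 kb, built on the pDMJ2 backbone, that produces the spike glycoprotein of the SARS-CoV-2 JN.1 lineage for making pseudotyped virus particles. It is maintained in E. coli as a high-copy plasmid through a ColE1/pUC-type origin of replication and is selected with ampicillin via a β-lactamase gene driven by its native bla promoter. A small fragment of the pBR322 bom region is also annotated in the backbone.

The spike open reading frame, obtained by gene synthesis, spans roughly 3.75 kb and carries the extensive set of substitutions, deletions and an insertion that define JN.1. These include the N-terminal MPLF insertion, several N-terminal domain deletions, many receptor-binding domain changes such as L455S, F486P, N501Y and the V483 deletion, as well as D614G and P681R. Because the sequence is circular, the regulatory elements annotated near the end of the record sit directly upstream of the coding sequence. They comprise the human CMV immediate early enhancer and promoter, followed by a fragment of the HTLV-1 5' LTR and a fragment of modified CMV intron A, leader elements commonly included to boost transcript processing and translation. Transcription ends at a bovine growth hormone polyadenylation signal. No epitope tag, reporter or mammalian selection marker is annotated.

The plasmid contains no packaging signal or viral genome of its own, so it serves as the envelope-supplying component. It is transfected into producer cells together with separate core and reporter constructs, which this record does not describe, to yield particles bearing JN.1 spike. Such particles are typically used in entry and antibody neutralisation assays.
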