Features (pLannotate 1.2.2; 10 found; start..end, strand, type, name):
      1..3753    +  CDS            S (sequence partly withheld): SPIKE_SARS2 - Experimental evidence at protein level: Swiss-Prot protein existence level 1. [Spike glycoprotein]: May down-regulate host tetherin (BST2) by lysosomal degradation, thereby counteracting its antiviral activity. From Severe acute respiratory syndrome coronavirus 2 (2019-nCoV) (SARS-CoV-2).
   3776..4000    +  polyA_signal   bGH poly(A) signal: bovine growth hormone polyadenylation signal
   4415..5003    -  rep_origin     ori: high-copy-number ColE1/pMB1/pBR322/pUC origin of replication
   5174..6034    -  CDS            AmpR: β-lactamase; bla; confers resistance to ampicillin, carbenicillin, and related antibiotics
   6035..6139    -  promoter       AmpR promoter: bla
   6179..6236    +  misc_feature   bom (fragment): basis of mobility region from pBR322
   6322..6701    +  enhancer       CMV enhancer: human cytomegalovirus immediate early enhancer
   6702..6905    +  promoter       CMV promoter: human cytomegalovirus (CMV) immediate early promoter
   6994..7221    +  LTR            5' LTR (truncated) (fragment): truncated 5' long terminal repeat (LTR) from human T-cell leukemia virus (HTLV) type 1
   7225..7335    +  intron         CMV intron (fragment): modified intron A from human cytomegalovirus
>Addgene plasmid #241117 | pDMJ2-SARS-CoV-2-Spike (JN.1) | addgene full sequence | sequence record 486240 | Addgene NGS Result
[912 nt withheld, positions 1-912]
GTCGAGAAGGGCATTTACCAGACGAGCAACTTCAGAGTTCAGCCCACAGAGAGCATCGTTCGCTTCCCCA
ACGTG
[582 nt withheld, positions 988-1569]
AAAAAGTCTACCAATCTGGTGAAAAATAAGTGCGTGAACTTCAACTTCAATGGCCTCACCGGGACAGGCG
TGTTGACAAAGTCCAATAAGAAATTCCTGCCATTCCAGCAGTTCGGCAGGGATATCGTGGACACGACCGA
TGCGGTGCGAGATCCCCAGACATTGGAGATTCTGGACATTACTCCTTGTTCTTTTGGAGGAGTGAGTGTT
ATTACTCCCGGCACAAATACCTCAAATCAAGTCGCTGTGCTGTATCAAGGTGTAAACTGTACCGAGGTCA
GCGTGGCTATTCACGCCGACCAGCTGACCCCAACATGGCGGGTATACAGCACCGGTTCTAATGTATTCCA
GACCAGAGCCGGCTGCCTCATTGGAGCCGAGTACGTGAACAACTCTTATGAATGTGATATACCGATTGGA
GCAGGTGTGTGCGCCTCTTATCAGACCCAGACAAAGAGCCGGAGAAGGGCTAGGAGCGTGGCCTCCCAGT
CCATAATCGCCTATACAATGTCACTGGGGGCTGAAAATTCAGTGGCATACAGTAACAACTCTATCGCTAT
CCCCACAAATTTTACCATCTCTGTGACTACAGAGATCCTGCCAGTGTCTATGACTAAAACCTCCGTGGAC
TGTACCATGTACATCTGTGGTGATAGCACCGAATGTTCCAACCTGCTCCTGCAGTACGGCAGCTTCTGCA
CACAGCTGAAGAGGGCACTGACAGGAATCGCCGTCGAACAGGATAAGAACACTCAGGAGGTGTTTGCGCA
GGTTAAGCAGATTTACAAGACGCCACCAATCAAGTACTTCGGTGGGTTCAATTTCTCTCAAATTCTGCCT
GATCCTTCTAAGCCATCTAAGCGGAGCTTTATAGAGGATTTGCTCTTTAATAAGGTGACCCTCGCCGATG
CTGGATTTATTAAGCAGTATGGCGACTGTTTGGGAGACATTGCTGCTCGCGATCTGATATGTGCCCAGAA
ATTCAACGGGCTGACCGTACTCCCACCGCTGCTCACTGATGAGATGATCGCACAATATACCAGCGCCCTG
CTGGCCGGCACTATTACATCCGGCTGGACGTTCGGAGCAGGAGCCGCACTGCAAATACCTTTTGCCATGC
AGATGGCATATCGCTTCAATGGGATCGGGGTGACCCAGAACGTCCTGTACGAAAACCAGAAACTTATCGC
TAACCAGTTCAATTCCGCCATTGGTAAAATCCAGGACAGCTTGTTCTCCACAGCCAGCGCCCTCGGGAAA
TTGCAAGATGTAGTCAATCACAATGCACAAGCCCTGAATACTCTCGTCAAGCAACTGTCATCCAAGTTCG
GTGCTATATCCTCCGTGCTGAATGATATCCTTAGTAGATTGGATAAGGTGGAGGCAGAAGTCCAGATCGA
CCGGCTTATTACTGGAAGGCTGCAGAGTCTGCAGACGTACGTCACGCAGCAGCTTATCAGAGCCGCCGAG
ATTAGAGCATCTGCGAATCTGGCTGCTACAAAGATGAGTGAATGCGTGCTCGGGCAATCAAAGCGGGTCG
ACTTTTGTGGGAAGGGGTACCACCTCATGAGCTTCCCCCAATCCGCCCCACATGGCGTTGTGTTCCTGCA
TGTTACTTACGTTCCCGCTCAAGAGAAGAACTTTACTACCGCTCCGGCGATCTGCCACGACGGTAAGGCA
CACTTTCCACGCGAAGGCGTCTTTGTTAGCAATGGAACACACTGGTTTGTTACCCAGAGGAACTTTTATG
AGCCCCAGATAATCACAACCGACAACACATTCGTATCTGGGAACTGTGACGTAGTTATTGGGATCGTGAA
CAACACCGTGTACGATCCTCTCCAACTGGAACTTGACTCTTTCAAGGAGGAACTGGATAAGTACTTTAAG
AATCACACCTCACCCGATGTTGACCTCGGCGACATTTCAGGAATTAATGCTAGCGTGGTGAACATCCAGA
AAGAGATTGATAGACTTAACGAAGTGGCCAAGAACCTCAACGAATCACTTATTGACCTGCAGGAGCTGGG
AAAATATGAGCAGTACATTAAATGGCCTTGGTACATTTGGCTGGGCTTTATAGCAGGCCTGATCGCTATC
GTCATGGTGACCATCATGCTTTGTTGTATGACTAGCTGCTGCAGCTGCCTCAAGGGCTGTTGTAGCTGCG
GCTCTTGCTGTAAATAATGATGAGGATCCAGATCTGCTGTGCCTTCTAGTTGCCAGCCATCTGTTGTTTG
CCCCTCCCCCGTGCCTTCCTTGACCCTGGAAGGTGCCACTCCCACTGTCCTTTCCTAATAAAATGAGGAA
ATTGCATCGCATTGTCTGAGTAGGTGTCATTCTATTCTGGGGGGTGGGGTGGGGCAGGACAGCAAGGGGG
AGGATTGGGAAGACAATAGCAGGCATGCTGGGGATGCGGTGGGCTCTATGGGTACCCAGGTGCTGAAGAA
TTGACCCGGTTCCTCCTGGGCCAGAAAGAAGCAGGCACATCCCCTTCTCTGTGACACACCCTGTCCACGC
CCCTGGTTCTTAGTTCCAGCCCCACTCATAGGACACTCATAGCTCAGGAGGGCTCCGCCTTCAATCCCAC
CCGCTAAAGTACTTGGAGCGGTCTCTCCCTCCCTCATCAGCCCACCAAACCAAACCTAGCCTCCAAGAGT
GGGAAGAAATTAAAGCAAGATAGGCTATTAAGTGCAGAGGGAGAGAAAATGCCTCCAACATGTGAGGAAG
TAATGAGAGAAATCATAGAATTTTAAGGCCATGATTTAAGGCCAATCGGAAAGAACATGTGAGCAAAAGG
CCAGCAAAAGGCCAGGAACCGTAAAAAGGCCGCGTTGCTGGCGTTTTTCCATAGGCTCCGCCCCCCTGAC
GAGCATCACAAAAATCGACGCTCAAGTCAGAGGTGGCGAAACCCGACAGGACTATAAAGATACCAGGCGT
TTCCCCCTGGAAGCTCCCTCGTGCGCTCTCCTGTTCCGACCCTGCCGCTTACCGGATACCTGTCCGCCTT
TCTCCCTTCGGGAAGCGTGGCGCTTTCTCATAGCTCACGCTGTAGGTATCTCAGTTCGGTGTAGGTCGTT
CGCTCCAAGCTGGGCTGTGTGCACGAACCCCCCGTTCAGCCCGACCGCTGCGCCTTATCCGGTAACTATC
GTCTTGAGTCCAACCCGGTAAGACACGACTTATCGCCACTGGCAGCAGCCACTGGTAACAGGATTAGCAG
AGCGAGGTATGTAGGCGGTGCTACAGAGTTCTTGAAGTGGTGGCCTAACTACGGCTACACTAGAAGAACA
GTATTTGGTATCTGCGCTCTGCTGAAGCCAGTTACCTTCGGAAAAAGAGTTGGTAGCTCTTGATCCGGCA
AACAAACCACCGCTGGTAGCGGTGGTTTTTTTGTTTGCAAGCAGCAGATTACGCGCAGAAAAAAAGGATC
TCAAGAAGATCCTTTGATCTTTTCTACGGGGTCTGACGCTCAGTGGAACGAAAACTCACGTTAAGGGATT
TTGGTCATGAGATTATCAAAAAGGATCTTCACCTAGATCCTTTTAAATTAAAAATGAAGTTTTAAATCAA
TCTAAAGTATATATGAGTAAACTTGGTCTGACAGTTACCAATGCTTAATCAGTGAGGCACCTATCTCAGC
GATCTGTCTATTTCGTTCATCCATAGTTGCCTGACTCCCCGTCGTGTAGATAACTACGATACGGGAGGGC
TTACCATCTGGCCCCAGTGCTGCAATGATACCGCGAGACCCACGCTCACCGGCTCCAGATTTATCAGCAA
TAAACCAGCCAGCCGGAAGGGCCGAGCGCAGAAGTGGTCCTGCAACTTTATCCGCCTCCATCCAGTCTAT
TAATTGTTGCCGGGAAGCTAGAGTAAGTAGTTCGCCAGTTAATAGTTTGCGCAACGTTGTTGCCATTGCT
ACAGGCATCGTGGTGTCACGCTCGTCGTTTGGTATGGCTTCATTCAGCTCCGGTTCCCAACGATCAAGGC
GAGTTACATGATCCCCCATGTTGTGCAAAAAAGCGGTTAGCTCCTTCGGTCCTCCGATCGTTGTCAGAAG
TAAGTTGGCCGCAGTGTTATCACTCATGGTTATGGCAGCACTGCATAATTCTCTTACTGTCATGCCATCC
GTAAGATGCTTTTCTGTGACTGGTGAGTACTCAACCAAGTCATTCTGAGAATAGTGTATGCGGCGACCGA
GTTGCTCTTGCCCGGCGTCAATACGGGATAATACCGCGCCACATAGCAGAACTTTAAAAGTGCTCATCAT
TGGAAAACGTTCTTCGGGGCGAAAACTCTCAAGGATCTTACCGCTGTTGAGATCCAGTTCGATGTAACCC
ACTCGTGCACCCAACTGATCTTCAGCATCTTTTACTTTCACCAGCGTTTCTGGGTGAGCAAAAACAGGAA
GGCAAAATGCCGCAAAAAAGGGAATAAGGGCGACACGGAAATGTTGAATACTCATACTCTTCCTTTTTCA
ATATTATTGAAGCATTTATCAGGGTTATTGTCTCATGAGCGGATACATATTTGAATGTATTTAGAAAAAT
AAACAAATAGGGGTTCCGCGCACATTTCCCCGAAAAGTGCCACCTGACGTCCCAATGATTGCACCATATG
CGGTGTGAAATACCGCACAGATGCGTAAGGAGAAAATACCGCATCAGATTGGCTATTGGCCATTGCATAC
GTTGTATCCATATCATAATATGTACATTTATATTGGCTCATGTCCAACATTACCGCCATGTTGACATTGA
TTATTGACTAGTTATTAATAGTAATCAATTACGGGGTCATTAGTTCATAGCCCATATATGGAGTTCCGCG
TTACATAACTTACGGTAAATGGCCCGCCTGGCTGACCGCCCAACGACCCCCGCCCATTGACGTCAATAAT
GACGTATGTTCCCATAGTAACGCCAATAGGGACTTTCCATTGACGTCAATGGGTGGAGTATTTACGGTAA
ACTGCCCACTTGGCAGTACATCAAGTGTATCATATGCCAAGTACGCCCCCTATTGACGTCAATGACGGTA
AATGGCCCGCCTGGCATTATGCCCAGTACATGACCTTATGGGACTTTCCTACTTGGCAGTACATCTACGT
ATTAGTCATCGCTATTACCATGGTGATGCGGTTTTGGCAGTACATCAATGGGCGTGGATAGCGGTTTGAC
TCACGGGGATTTCCAAGTCTCCACCCCATTGACGTCAATGGGAGTTTGTTTTGGCACCAAAATCAACGGG
ACTTTCCAAAATGTCGTAACAACTCCGCCCCATTGACGCAAATGGGCGGTAGGCGTGTACGGTGGGAGGT
CTATATAAGCAGAGCTCGTTTAGTGAACCGTCAGATCGCCTGGAGACGCCATCCACGCTGTTTTGACCTC
CATAGAAGACACCGGGACCGATCCAGCCTCCATCGGCTCGCATCTCTCCTTCACGCGCCCGCCGCCCTAC
CTGAGGCCGCCATCCACGCCGGTTGAGTCGCGTTCTGCCGCCTCCCGCCTGTGGTGCCTCCTGAACTGCG
TCCGCCGTCTAGGTAAGTTTAAAGCTCAGGTCGAGACCGGGCCTTTGTCCGGCGCTCCCTTGGAGCCTAC
CTAGACTCAGCCGGCTCTCCACGCTTTGCCTGACCCTGCTTGCTCAACTCTAGTTAACGGTGGAGGGCAG
TGTAGTCTGAGCAGTACTCGTTGCTGCCGCGCGCGCCACCAGACATAATAGCTGACAGACTAACAGACTG
TTCCTTTCCATGGGTCTTTTCTGCAGTCACCGTCGTCGACACGTGTGATCAGATATCGCGGCCGCTCTAG
A
